>Addgene plasmid #186055 | pTR-338 pUC19-tNGFR-P2A-LAG3 N | addgene full sequence | sequence record 367268 | Addgene NGS Result
TCGTCTCGCGCGTTTCGGTGATGACGGTGAAAACCTCTGACACATGCAGCTCCCGGAGACGGTCACAGCT
TGTCTGTAAGCGGATGCCGGGAGCAGACAAGCCCGTCAGGGCGCGTCAGCGGGTGTTGGCGGGTGTCGGG
GCTGGCTTAACTATGCGGCATCAGAGCAGATTGTACTGAGAGTGCACCATATGCGGTGTGAAATACCGCA
CAGATGCGTAAGGAGAAAATACCGCATCAGGCGCCATTCGCCATTCAGGCTGCGCAACTGTTGGGAAGGG
CGATCGGTGCGGGCCTCTTCGCTATTACGCCAGCTGGCGAAAGGGGGATGTGCTGCAAGGCGATTAAGTT
GGGTAACGCCAGGGTTTTCCCAGTCACGACGTTGTAAAACGACGGCCAGTGAATTCGAGCTCGGTACCCG
GGGAAGGGGTGAAGGCCCAGAGACCAGCAGAACGGCATCCCAGCCACGACGGCCACTTTGCTCTGTCTGC
TCTCCGCCACGGCCCTGCTCTGTTCCCTGGGACACCCCCGCCCCCACCTCCTCAGGCTGCCTGATCTGCC
CAGCTTTCCAGCTTTCCTCTGGATTCCGGCCTCTGGTCATCCCTCCCCACCCTCTCTCCAAGGCCCTCTC
CTGGTCTCCCTTCTTCTAGAACCCCTTCCTCCACCTCCCTCTCTGCAGAACTTCTCCTTTACCCCCCACC
CCCCACCACTGCCCCCTTTCCTTTTCTGACCTCCTTTTGGAGGGCTCAGCGCTGCCCAGACCATAGGAGA
GATGGGGGCAGGTGCCACTGGCCGCGCCATGGACGGGCCGCGCCTGCTGCTGTTGCTGCTTCTGGGGGTG
TCCCTTGGAGGTGCCAAGGAGGCATGCCCCACAGGCCTGTACACACACAGCGGTGAGTGCTGCAAAGCCT
GCAACCTGGGCGAGGGTGTGGCCCAGCCTTGTGGAGCCAACCAGACCGTGTGTGAGCCCTGCCTGGACAG
CGTGACGTTCTCCGACGTGGTGAGCGCGACCGAGCCGTGCAAGCCGTGCACCGAGTGCGTGGGGCTCCAG
AGCATGTCGGCGCCATGCGTGGAGGCCGACGACGCCGTGTGCCGCTGCGCCTACGGCTACTACCAGGATG
AGACGACTGGGCGCTGCGAGGCGTGCCGCGTGTGCGAGGCGGGCTCGGGCCTCGTGTTCTCCTGCCAGGA
CAAGCAGAACACCGTGTGCGAGGAGTGCCCCGACGGCACGTATTCCGACGAGGCCAACCACGTGGACCCG
TGCCTGCCCTGCACCGTGTGCGAGGACACCGAGCGCCAGCTCCGCGAGTGCACACGCTGGGCCGACGCCG
AGTGCGAGGAGATCCCTGGCCGTTGGATTACACGGTCCACACCCCCAGAGGGCTCGGACAGCACAGCCCC
CAGCACCCAGGAGCCTGAGGCACCTCCAGAACAAGACCTCATAGCCAGCACGGTGGCAGGTGTGGTGACC
ACAGTGATGGGCAGCTCCCAGCCCGTGGTGACCCGAGGCACCACCGACAACCTCATCCCTGTCTATTGCT
CCATCCTGGCTGCTGTGGTTGTGGGTCTTGTGGCCTACATAGCCTTCAAGAGGTGGAACAGCCGCGCCAA
GCGCTCGGGTTCGGGTGCCACCAACTTCAGCCTGCTGAAGCAGGCCGGCGACGTGGAGGAGAACCCCGGC
CCCATGTGGGAGGCTCAGTTCCTGGGCTTGCTGTTTCTGCAGCCGCTTTGGGTGGCTCCAGGTAAAACGG
GGATGGCGGGAGGGTTGACCTCCAGCCCCACAGGAGGGGACCAGCAGGGATCTCTGTGGCCACAAAGGTC
CTGAGGTCCTTAGCTCTGTGGATTCTTCTAATCCCTTTTTTGGGCAGTCCTTCCACCCCGAAAGCCTCTC
TGGGCAGAGAAGAAACAGAAACCCAAGTTCTTCCTGCACCCTGTTTCTCCCTCGGGAAACACCCAGGCTC
CTTCTCTACCCCTGCCTCTCGGCTCACGCCCCCTCCCCTTGGCCTCTCTTTTGCTCACTCCTCTAGAGTC
GACCTGCAGGCATGCAAGCTTGGCGTAATCATGGTCATAGCTGTTTCCTGTGTGAAATTGTTATCCGCTC
ACAATTCCACACAACATACGAGCCGGAAGCATAAAGTGTAAAGCCTGGGGTGCCTAATGAGTGAGCTAAC
TCACATTAATTGCGTTGCGCTCACTGCCCGCTTTCCAGTCGGGAAACCTGTCGTGCCAGCTGCATTAATG
AATCGGCCAACGCGCGGGGAGAGGCGGTTTGCGTATTGGGCGCTCTTCCGCTTCCTCGCTCACTGACTCG
CTGCGCTCGGTCGTTCGGCTGCGGCGAGCGGTATCAGCTCACTCAAAGGCGGTAATACGGTTATCCACAG
AATCAGGGGATAACGCAGGAAAGAACATGTGAGCAAAAGGCCAGCAAAAGGCCAGGAACCGTAAAAAGGC
CGCGTTGCTGGCGTTTTTCCATAGGCTCCGCCCCCCTGACGAGCATCACAAAAATCGACGCTCAAGTCAG
AGGTGGCGAAACCCGACAGGACTATAAAGATACCAGGCGTTTCCCCCTGGAAGCTCCCTCGTGCGCTCTC
CTGTTCCGACCCTGCCGCTTACCGGATACCTGTCCGCCTTTCTCCCTTCGGGAAGCGTGGCGCTTTCTCA
TAGCTCACGCTGTAGGTATCTCAGTTCGGTGTAGGTCGTTCGCTCCAAGCTGGGCTGTGTGCACGAACCC
CCCGTTCAGCCCGACCGCTGCGCCTTATCCGGTAACTATCGTCTTGAGTCCAACCCGGTAAGACACGACT
TATCGCCACTGGCAGCAGCCACTGGTAACAGGATTAGCAGAGCGAGGTATGTAGGCGGTGCTACAGAGTT
CTTGAAGTGGTGGCCTAACTACGGCTACACTAGAAGAACAGTATTTGGTATCTGCGCTCTGCTGAAGCCA
GTTACCTTCGGAAAAAGAGTTGGTAGCTCTTGATCCGGCAAACAAACCACCGCTGGTAGCGGTGGTTTTT
TTGTTTGCAAGCAGCAGATTACGCGCAGAAAAAAAGGATCTCAAGAAGATCCTTTGATCTTTTCTACGGG
GTCTGACGCTCAGTGGAACGAAAACTCACGTTAAGGGATTTTGGTCATGAGATTATCAAAAAGGATCTTC
ACCTAGATCCTTTTAAATTAAAAATGAAGTTTTAAATCAATCTAAAGTATATATGAGTAAACTTGGTCTG
ACAGTTACCAATGCTTAATCAGTGAGGCACCTATCTCAGCGATCTGTCTATTTCGTTCATCCATAGTTGC
CTGACTCCCCGTCGTGTAGATAACTACGATACGGGAGGGCTTACCATCTGGCCCCAGTGCTGCAATGATA
CCGCGAGACCCACGCTCACCGGCTCCAGATTTATCAGCAATAAACCAGCCAGCCGGAAGGGCCGAGCGCA
GAAGTGGTCCTGCAACTTTATCCGCCTCCATCCAGTCTATTAATTGTTGCCGGGAAGCTAGAGTAAGTAG
TTCGCCAGTTAATAGTTTGCGCAACGTTGTTGCCATTGCTACAGGCATCGTGGTGTCACGCTCGTCGTTT
GGTATGGCTTCATTCAGCTCCGGTTCCCAACGATCAAGGCGAGTTACATGATCCCCCATGTTGTGCAAAA
AAGCGGTTAGCTCCTTCGGTCCTCCGATCGTTGTCAGAAGTAAGTTGGCCGCAGTGTTATCACTCATGGT
TATGGCAGCACTGCATAATTCTCTTACTGTCATGCCATCCGTAAGATGCTTTTCTGTGACTGGTGAGTAC
TCAACCAAGTCATTCTGAGAATAGTGTATGCGGCGACCGAGTTGCTCTTGCCCGGCGTCAATACGGGATA
ATACCGCGCCACATAGCAGAACTTTAAAAGTGCTCATCATTGGAAAACGTTCTTCGGGGCGAAAACTCTC
AAGGATCTTACCGCTGTTGAGATCCAGTTCGATGTAACCCACTCGTGCACCCAACTGATCTTCAGCATCT
TTTACTTTCACCAGCGTTTCTGGGTGAGCAAAAACAGGAAGGCAAAATGCCGCAAAAAAGGGAATAAGGG
CGACACGGAAATGTTGAATACTCATACTCTTCCTTTTTCAATATTATTGAAGCATTTATCAGGGTTATTG
TCTCATGAGCGGATACATATTTGAATGTATTTAGAAAAATAAACAAATAGGGGTTCCGCGCACATTTCCC
CGAAAAGTGCCACCTGACGTCTAAGAAACCATTATTATCATGACATTAACCTATAAAAATAGGCGTATCA
CGAGGCCCTT
Features (pLannotate 1.2.2; 13 found; start..end, strand, type, name):
      5..40      +  CDS            rop (fragment): Rop protein, which maintains plasmids at low copy number; rop
    142..241     +  misc_feature   bom (fragment): basis of mobility region from pBR322
    247..404     -  CDS            lacZα (fragment): LacZα fragment of β-galactosidase; lacZ fragment
    772..1629    +  CDS            NGFR (fragment): TNR16_HUMAN - Also known as TNFRSF16. Experimental evidence at protein level: Swiss-Prot protein existence level 1. Low affinity receptor which can bind to NGF, BDNF, NTF3, and NTF4. Forms a heterodimeric receptor with SORCS2 that binds the precursor forms of NGF, BDNF and NTF3 with high affinity, and has much lower affinity for mature NGF and BDNF (PubMed:24908487). Plays an important role in differentiation and survival of specific neuronal populations during development (By similarity). Can mediate cell survival as well as cell death of neural cells. Plays a role in the inactivation of RHOA
   1684..1746    +  CDS            LAG3 (fragment): LAG3_HUMAN - Also known as FDC. Experimental evidence at protein level: Swiss-Prot protein existence level 1. [Secreted lymphocyte activation gene 3 protein]: May function as a ligand for MHC class II (MHC-II) on antigen-presenting cells (APC), promoting APC activation/maturation and driving Th1 immune response. From Homo sapiens (Human).
   2019..2051    +  misc_feature   MCS (fragment): pUC18/19 multiple cloning site
   2088..2104    -  protein_bind   lac operator: The lac repressor binds to the lac operator to inhibit transcription in E. coli. This inhibition can be relieved by adding lactose or isopropyl-β-D-thiogalactopyranoside (IPTG). lac repressor encoded by lacI
   2112..2142    -  promoter       lac promoter: promoter for the E. coli lac operon
   2157..2178    -  protein_bind   CAP binding site: CAP binding activates transcription in the presence of cAMP. E. coli catabolite activator protein
   2191..2283    -  CDS            lacI (fragment): lac repressor; lacI; The lac repressor binds to the lac operator to inhibit transcription in E. coli. This inhibition can be relieved by adding lactose or isopropyl-β-D-thiogalactopyranoside (IPTG).
   2466..3054    -  rep_origin     ori: high-copy-number ColE1/pMB1/pBR322/pUC origin of replication
   3225..4085    -  CDS            AmpR: β-lactamase; bla; confers resistance to ampicillin, carbenicillin, and related antibiotics
   4086..4190    -  promoter       AmpR promoter: bla
