[The description below was written by a language model from this plasmid's Addgene catalogue record and pLannotate feature annotations shown in this document.]
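Description:
pTR-338 pUC19-tNGFR-P2A-LAG3 N is a 4.3 kb pUC19-based plasmid that carries a homology-directed repair template for CRISPR-mediated knock-in of a truncated nerve growth factor receptor (tNGFR) marker at the human LAG3 (CD223) locus. It is a bacterial cloning plasmid rather than an expression vector. It replicates in E. coli at high copy from the ColE1/pUC origin and is selected with ampicillin through the β-lactamase gene and its native promoter. Remnants of the pUC19 lacZα, lac promoter/operator and multiple cloning site flank the insert, along with short rop, bom and lacI fragments, and these have no role in the payload.

The annotated insert consists of an NGFR coding fragment of about 860 bp, followed after a short gap by a small fragment matching the start of human LAG3. The construct name indicates that a P2A self-cleaving peptide lies in that gap, although it is not annotated separately. The "N" in the name, together with this layout, suggests an N-terminal in-frame integration. In that design the endogenous LAG3 promoter would drive tNGFR-P2A-LAG3, giving a surface tNGFR marker and a separate, wild-type LAG3 protein. No eukaryotic promoter is annotated, which fits reliance on the endogenous locus. The unannotated stretches on either side of the cassette presumably contain the LAG3 genomic homology arms, but the record does not define them, and no guide RNA or Cas9 is encoded here.

The associated work concerns high-yield genome engineering in primary cells using hybrid ssDNA repair templates, so this plasmid likely serves as the source for generating such templates. Surface tNGFR expression would then allow knock-in cells to be detected or enriched.
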