Addgene plasmid #186055: pTR-338 pUC19-tNGFR-P2A-LAG3 N
Purpose: Knockin of truncated NGFR to target gene
Depositing lab: Alexander Marson. Depositing organization: J. David Gladstone Institutes. Publication: High-yield genome engineering in primary cells using a hybrid ssDNA repair template and small-molecule cocktails. Shy BR, Vykunta VS, Ha A, Talbot A, Roth TL, Nguyen DN, Pfeifer WG, Chen YY, Blaeschke F, Shifrut E, Vedova S, Mamedov MR, Chung JJ, Li H, Yu R, Wu D, Wolf J, Martin TG, Castro CE, Ye L, Esensten JH, Eyquem J, Marson A. Nat Biotechnol. 2022 Aug 25:10.1038/s41587-022-01418-8. doi: 10.1038/s41587-022-01418-8. PubMed 36008610.
Backbone
  Vector backbone: PUC19
  Vector type: CRISPR
Growth in bacteria
  Bacterial resistance: Ampicillin, 100 μg/mL
  Growth temperature: 37°C
  Growth strain: DH5alpha
  Copy number: High Copy
Gene/Insert
  Gene/Insert name: LAG3
  Species: H. sapiens (human)
  Mutation: WT with tNGFR sequence
  Entrez Gene: LAG3 (a.k.a. CD223)
  Cloning method: Unknown
Terms and licenses: Academic/Nonprofit Terms; Industry Terms: Not Available to Industry
Depositor comments: Please visit https://www.biorxiv.org/content/10.1101/2021.09.02.458799v1 for bioRxiv preprint.
How to cite: pTR-338 pUC19-tNGFR-P2A-LAG3 N was a gift from Alexander Marson (Addgene plasmid # 186055 ; http://n2t.net/addgene:186055 ; RRID:Addgene_186055)
